>Addgene plasmid #156721 | pD649-HAsp-DLK2-Fc(DAPA)-AviTag-6xHis | depositor full sequence | sequence record 302551 | Full Sequence
TTTCAATATTATTGAAGCATTTATCAGGGTTATTGTCTCATGAGCGGATACATATTTGAATGTATTTAGA
AAAATAAACAAATAGGGGTCAGTGTTACAACCAATTAACCAATTCTGAACATTATCGCGAGCCCATTTAT
ACCTGAATATGGCTCATAACACCCCTTGCTCATGACCAAAATCCCTTAACGTGAGTTACGCGCGCGTCGT
TCCACTGAGCGTCAGACCCCGTAGAAAAGATCAAAGGATCTTCTTGAGATCCTTTTTTTCTGCGCGTAAT
CTGCTGCTTGCAAACAAAAAAACCACCGCTACCAGCGGTGGTTTGTTTGCCGGATCAAGAGCTACCAACT
CTTTTTCCGAAGGTAACTGGCTTCAGCAGAGCGCAGATACCAAATACTGTTCTTCTAGTGTAGCCGTAGT
TAGCCCACCACTTCAAGAACTCTGTAGCACCGCCTACATACCTCGCTCTGCTAATCCTGTTACCAGTGGC
TGCTGCCAGTGGCGATAAGTCGTGTCTTACCGGGTTGGACTCAAGACGATAGTTACCGGATAAGGCGCAG
CGGTCGGGCTGAACGGGGGGTTCGTGCACACAGCCCAGCTTGGAGCGAACGACCTACACCGAACTGAGAT
ACCTACAGCGTGAGCTATGAGAAAGCGCCACGCTTCCCGAAGGGAGAAAGGCGGACAGGTATCCGGTAAG
CGGCAGGGTCGGAACAGGAGAGCGCACGAGGGAGCTTCCAGGGGGAAACGCCTGGTATCTTTATAGTCCT
GTCGGGTTTCGCCACCTCTGACTTGAGCGTCGATTTTTGTGATGCTCGTCAGGGGGGCGGAGCCTATGGA
AAAACGCCAGCAACGCGGCCTTTTTACGGTTCCTGGCCTTTTGCTGGCCTTTTGCTCACATGTTCTTTCC
TGCGTTATCCCCTGATTCTGTGGATAACCGTATTACCGCCTTTGAGTGAGCTGATACCGCTCGCCGCAGC
CGAACGACCGAGCGCAGCGAGTCAGTGAGCGAGGAAGCGGAAGGCGAGAGTAGGGAACTGCCAGGCATCA
AACTAAGCAGAAGGCCCCTGACGGATGGCCTTTTTGCGTTTCTACAAACTCTTTCTGTGTTGTAAAACGA
CGGCCAGTCTTAAGCTCGGGCCCCCTGGGCGGTTCTGATAACGAGTAATCGTTAATCCGCAAATAACGTA
AAAACCCGCTTCGGCGGGTTTTTTTATGGGGGGAGTTTAGGGAAAGAGCATTTGTCAGAATATTTAAGGG
CGCCTGTCACTTTGCTTGATATATGAGAATTATTTAACCTTATAAATGAGAAAAAAGCAACGCACTTTAA
ATAAGATACGTTGCTTTTTCGATTGATGAACACCTATAATTAAACTATTCATCTATTATTTATGATTTTT
TGTATATACAATATTTCTAGTTTGTTAAAGAGAATTAAGAAAATAAATCTCGAAAATAATAAAGGGAAAA
TCAGTTTTTGATATCAAAATTATACATGTCAACGATAATACAAAATATAATACAAACTATAAGATGTTAT
CAGTATTTATTATCATTTAGAATAAATTTTGTGTCGCCCTTAATTGTGAGCGGATAACAATTACGAGCTT
CATGCACAGTGGCGTTGACTCAATATTGGCCATTAGCCATATTATTCATTGGTTATATAGCATAAATCAA
TATTGGCTATTGGCCATTGCATACGTTGTATCTATATCATAATATGTACATTTATATTGGCTCATGTCCA
ATATGACCGCCATGTTGGCATTGATTATTGACTAGTTATTAATAGTAATCAATTACGGGGTCATTAGTTC
ATAGCCCATATATGGAGTTCCGCGTTACATAACTTACGGTAAATGGCCCGCCTGGCTGACCGCCCAACGA
CCCCCGCCCATTGACGTCAATAATGACGTATGTTCCCATAGTAACGCCAATAGGGACTTTCCATTGACGT
CAATGGGTGGAGTATTTACGGTAAACTGCCCACTTGGCAGTACATCAAGTGTATCATATGCCAAGTACGC
CCCCTATTGACGTCAATGACGGTAAATGGCCCGCCTGGCATTATGCCCAGTACATGACCTTATGGGACTT
TCCTACTTGGCAGTACATCTACGTATTAGTCATCGCTATTACCATGGTGATGCGGTTTTGGCAGTACATC
AATGGGCGTGGATAGCGGTTTGACTCACGGGGATTTCCAAGTCTCCACCCCATTGACGTCAATGGGAGTT
TGTTTTGGCACCAAAATCAACGGGACTTTCCAAAATGTCGTAACAACTCCGCCCCATTGACGCAAATGGG
CGGTAGGCGTGTACGGTGGGAGGTCTATATAAGCAGAGCTCGTTTAGTGAACCGTCAGATCGCCTGGAGA
CGCCATCCACGCTGTTTTGACCTCCATAGAAGACACCGGGACCGATCCAGCCTCCGCGGCCGGGAACGGT
GCATTGGAACGCGGATTCCCCGTGCCAAGAGTGACGTAAGTACCGCCTATAGAGTCTATAGGCCCACCCC
CTTGGCTTCGTTAGAACGCGGCTACAATTAATACATAACCTTATGTATCATACACATACGATTTAGGTGA
CACTATAGAATAACATCCACTTTGCCTTTCTCTCCACAGGTGTCCACTCCCAGGTCCAACTGCACCTCGG
TTCTATCGAAAACGCGCCTGCTAGCGCCACCATGAAGACCATCATTGCCCTGAGCTACATCTTCTGCCTG
GTGTTCGCTGCGGCCGCCGATGACTGTAGCTCTCATTGTGATCTGGCCCACGGCTGTTGTGCCCCTGATG
GCTCTTGTAGATGTGATCCTGGATGGGAGGGCCTGCACTGCGAAAGATGTGTCAGAATGCCTGGCTGCCA
GCACGGCACATGTCATCAGCCTTGGCAGTGTATCTGTCACTCTGGCTGGGCCGGCAAGTTCTGCGACAAG
GATGAGCACATCTGCACCACACAGAGCCCTTGCCAGAATGGCGGCCAGTGTATGTATGATGGCGGCGGAG
AGTACCACTGCGTGTGTCTGCCTGGCTTTCACGGCAGAGACTGCGAGAGAAAGGCCGGACCTTGTGAACA
GGCCGGCTCTCCTTGTAGAAACGGCGGACAGTGTCAGGACGATCAGGGCTTCGCCCTGAACTTCACCTGT
AGATGCCTCGTGGGCTTTGTGGGCGCCAGATGCGAAGTGAATGTGGACGATTGCCTGATGAGGCCCTGTG
CCAATGGCGCCACATGCCTGGACGGCATCAACAGATTCAGCTGCCTGTGTCCTGAGGGCTTTGCCGGCAG
ATTCTGCACCATCAACCTGGACGACTGCGCCAGCAGACCTTGTCAAAGGGGCGCTAGATGCAGAGACAGA
GTGCACGACTTCGACTGTCTGTGTCCTTCTGGCTACGGCGGCAAGACCTGTGAACTGGTGCTTCCTGTGC
CTGATCCTCCTACCACCGTGGATACACCTCTGGGACCTACATCTGCTGTGGTGGTGCCTGCTACAGGACC
TGCTCCACATTCTGCAGGCGCCGGACTGCTGAGAATCAGCGTGAAAGAAGTTGTGCGGAGACAAGAGGCC
GGACTGGGAGAACCTTCTGGCGCGCCGGGCGGCGACAAGACCCACACCTGCCCCCCCTGCCCAGCTCCAG
AACTGCTGGGAGGGCCTTCCGTGTTCCTGTTCCCCCCCAAGCCCAAGGACACCCTGATGATCAGCAGGAC
CCCCGAGGTGACCTGCGTGGTGGTGGCCGTGTCCCACGAGGACCCAGAGGTGAAGTTCAACTGGTACGTG
GACGGCGTGGAGGTGCACAACGCCAAGACCAAGCCCAGAGAGGAGCAGTACAACAGCACCTACAGGGTGG
TGTCCGTGCTGACCGTGCTGCACCAGGACTGGCTGAACGGCAAAGAATACAAGTGCAAAGTCTCCAACAA
GGCCCTGGCTGCCCCAATCGAAAAGACAATCAGCAAGGCCAAGGGCCAGCCACGGGAGCCCCAGGTGTAC
ACCCTGCCCCCCAGCCGGGAGGAGATGACCAAGAACCAGGTGTCCCTGACCTGTCTGGTGAAGGGCTTCT
ACCCCAGCGATATCGCCGTGGAGTGGGAGAGCAACGGCCAGCCCGAGAACAACTACAAGACCACCCCCCC
AGTGCTGGACAGCGACGGCAGCTTCTTCCTGTACAGCAAGCTGACCGTGGACAAGTCCAGGTGGCAGCAG
GGCAACGTGTTCAGCTGCAGCGTGATGCACGAGGCCCTGCACAACCACTACACCCAGAAGTCCCTGAGCC
TGAGCCCCGGCGGCAGCGGTCTTAATGATATTTTCGAGGCTCAGAAGATTGAGTGGCATGAACACCACCA
CCATCACCACTAAGGCCGGCCTGTAGTCACTGGCACAACGCGTTACCCGGTAAGCCAATCGGGTATACAC
GGTCGTCATACTGCAGACAGGGTTCTTCTACTTTGCAAGATAGTCTTGAGTAGTAAAATAAATAGATAGA
GAAAATCAGCCTCGACTGTGCCTTCTAGTTGCCAGCCATCTGTTGTTTGCCCCTCCCCCGTGCCTTCCTT
GACCCTGGAAGGTGCCACTCCCACTGTCCTTTCCTAATAAAATGAGGAAATTGCATCACAACACTCAACC
CTATCTCGGTCTATTCTTTTGATTTATAAGGGATTTTGCCGATTTCGGCCTATTGGTTAAAAAATGAGCT
GATTTAACAAAAATTTAACGCGAATTAATTCTGTGGAATGTGTGTCAGTTAGGGTGTGGAAAGTCCCCAG
GCTCCCCAGCAGGCAGAAGTATGCAAAGCATGCATCTCAATTAGTCAGCAACCAGGTGTGGAAAGTCCCC
AGGCTCCCCAGCAGGCAGAAGTATGCAAAGCATGCATCTCAATTAGTCAGCAACCATAGTCCCGCCCCTA
ACTCCGCCCATCCCGCCCCTAACTCCGCCCAGTTCCGCCCATTCTCCGCCCCATGGCTGACTAATTTTTT
TTATTTATGCAGAGGCCGAGGCCGCCTCTGCCTCTGAGCTATTCCAGAAGTAGTGAGGAGGCTTTTTTGG
AGGCCTAGGCTTTTGCAAAAAGCTCCCGGGAGCTTGTATATCCATTTTCGGATCTGATCAGCACGTGTTG
ACAATTAATCATCGGCATAGTATATCGGCATAGTATAATACGACAAGGTGAGGAACTAAACCATGACCGA
GTACAAGCCCACGGTGCGCCTCGCCACCCGCGACGACGTCCCCAGGGCCGTACGCACCCTCGCCGCCGCG
TTCGCCGACTACCCCGCCACGCGCCACACCGTCGATCCGGACCGCCACATCGAGCGGGTCACCGAGCTGC
AAGAACTCTTCCTCACGCGCGTCGGGCTCGACATCGGCAAGGTGTGGGTCGCGGACGACGGCGCCGCGGT
GGCGGTCTGGACCACGCCGGAGAGCGTCGAAGCGGGGGCGGTGTTCGCCGAGATCGGCCCGCGCATGGCC
GAGTTGAGCGGTTCCCGGCTGGCCGCGCAGCAACAGATGGAAGGCCTCCTGGCGCCGCACCGGCCCAAGG
AGCCCGCGTGGTTCCTGGCCACCGTCGGCGTCTCGCCCGACCACCAGGGCAAGGGTCTGGGCAGCGCCGT
CGTGCTCCCCGGAGTGGAGGCGGCCGAGCGCGCCGGGGTGCCCGCCTTCCTGGAGACATCCGCGCCCCGC
AACCTCCCCTTCTACGAGCGGCTCGGCTTCACCGTCACCGCCGACGTCGAGGTGCCCGAAGGACCGCGCA
CCTGGTGCATGACCCGCAAGCCCGGTGCCTGACACGTGCTACGAGATTTCGATTCCACCGCCGCCTTCTA
TGAAAGGTTGGGCTTCGGAATCGTTTTCCGGGACGCCGGCTGGATGATCCTCCAGCGCGGGGATCTCATG
CTGGAGTTCTTCGCCCACCCCAACTTGTTTATTGCAGCTTATAATGGTTACAAATAAAGCAATAGCATCA
CAAATTTCACAAATAAAGCATTTTTTTCACTGCATTCTAGTTGTGGTTTGTCCAAACTCATCAATGTATC
TTATCATGTCTGTATACCGTCGACCTCTAGCTAGAGCTTGGCGTAATCATGGTCATTACCAATGCTTAAT
CAGTGAGGCACCTATCTCAGCGATCTGTCTATTTCGTTCATCCATAGTTGCCTGACTCCCCGTCGTGTAG
ATAACTACGATACGGGAGGGCTTACCATCTGGCCCCAGCGCTGCGATGATACCGCGAGAACCACGCTCAC
CGGCTCCGGATTTATCAGCAATAAACCAGCCAGCCGGAAGGGCCGAGCGCAGAAGTGGTCCTGCAACTTT
ATCCGCCTCCATCCAGTCTATTAATTGTTGCCGGGAAGCTAGAGTAAGTAGTTCGCCAGTTAATAGTTTG
CGCAACGTTGTTGCCATCGCTACAGGCATCGTGGTGTCACGCTCGTCGTTTGGTATGGCTTCATTCAGCT
CCGGTTCCCAACGATCAAGGCGAGTTACATGATCCCCCATGTTGTGCAAAAAAGCGGTTAGCTCCTTCGG
TCCTCCGATCGTTGTCAGAAGTAAGTTGGCCGCAGTGTTATCACTCATGGTTATGGCAGCACTGCATAAT
TCTCTTACTGTCATGCCATCCGTAAGATGCTTTTCTGTGACTGGTGAGTACTCAACCAAGTCATTCTGAG
AATAGTGTATGCGGCGACCGAGTTGCTCTTGCCCGGCGTCAATACGGGATAATACCGCGCCACATAGCAG
AACTTTAAAAGTGCTCATCATTGGAAAACGTTCTTCGGGGCGAAAACTCTCAAGGATCTTACCGCTGTTG
AGATCCAGTTCGATGTAACCCACTCGTGCACCCAACTGATCTTCAGCATCTTTTACTTTCACCAGCGTTT
CTGGGTGAGCAAAAACAGGAAGGCAAAATGCCGCAAAAAAGGGAATAAGGGCGACACGGAAATGTTGAAT
ACTCATATTCTTCCTT
Features (pLannotate 1.2.2; 21 found; start..end, strand, type, name):
    119..143     -  CDS            KanR (fragment): aminoglycoside phosphotransferase; aph(3')-Ia; confers resistance to kanamycin
    254..842     +  rep_origin     ori: high-copy-number ColE1/pMB1/pBR322/pUC origin of replication
   1067..1084    +  terminator     rrnB T2 terminator (fragment): transcription terminator T2 from the E. coli rrnB gene
   1109..1128    -  CDS            lacZα (fragment): LacZα fragment of β-galactosidase; lacZ fragment
   1584..1600    +  protein_bind   lac operator: The lac repressor binds to the lac operator to inhibit transcription in E. coli. This inhibition can be relieved by adding lactose or isopropyl-β-D-thiogalactopyranoside (IPTG). lac repressor encoded by lacI
   1843..2146    +  enhancer       CMV enhancer: human cytomegalovirus immediate early enhancer
   2147..2350    +  promoter       CMV promoter: human cytomegalovirus (CMV) immediate early promoter
   2486..2529    +  intron         CMV intron (fragment): modified intron A from human cytomegalovirus
   2581..2599    +  promoter       SP6 promoter: promoter for bacteriophage SP6 RNA polymerase
   2603..2640    +  CDS            IgH signal sequence (fragment): signal sequence from the mouse immunoglobulin heavy chain variable region
   2746..3588    +  CDS            DLK2 (fragment): DLK2_HUMAN - Also known as EGFL9. Experimental evidence at transcript level: Swiss-Prot protein existence level 2. Regulates adipogenesis. From Homo sapiens (Human).
   3604..4281    +  CDS            IGHG1 (fragment): IGHG1_HUMAN - Experimental evidence at protein level: Swiss-Prot protein existence level 1. Constant region of immunoglobulin heavy chains. Immunoglobulins, also known as antibodies, are membrane-bound or secreted glycoproteins produced by B lymphocytes. In the recognition phase of humoral immunity, the membrane-bound immunoglobulins serve as receptors which, upon binding of a specific antigen, trigger the clonal expansion and differentiation of B lymphocytes into immunoglobulins- secreting plasma cells. Secreted immunoglobulins mediate the effector phase of humoral immunity, which results in
   4496..4607    +  polyA_signal   bGH poly(A) signal: bovine growth hormone polyadenylation signal
   4608..4716    +  rep_origin     f1 ori (fragment): f1 bacteriophage origin of replication; arrow indicates direction of (+) strand synthesis
   4730..5059    +  promoter       SV40 promoter: SV40 enhancer and early promoter
   5107..5154    +  promoter       EM7 promoter: synthetic bacterial promoter&nbsp
   5173..5772    +  CDS            PuroR (fragment): puromycin N-acetyltransferase; pac from Streptomyces; confers resistance to puromycin
   5782..5907    +  CDS            ble (fragment): BLE_KLEPN - Experimental evidence at protein level: Swiss-Prot protein existence level 1. Binding protein with a strong affinity to the bleomycin family of antibiotics. Binds to CL990; an antimitotic-antibiotic compound. From Klebsiella pneumoniae.
   5902..6023    +  polyA_signal   SV40 poly(A) signal: SV40 polyadenylation signal
   6076..6936    -  CDS            AmpR: β-lactamase; bla; confers resistance to ampicillin, carbenicillin, and related antibiotics
   6939..89      -  promoter       AmpR promoter (fragment) (across the origin): bla
