[The description below was written by a language model from this plasmid's Addgene catalogue record and pLannotate feature annotations shown in this document.]
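Description:
pD649-HAsp-DLK2-Fc(DAPA)-AviTag-6xHis is a mammalian expression plasmid of about 6.9 kb, built on the pD649 backbone, for producing the extracellular domain of human DLK2 (also known as EGFL9) as a secreted Fc fusion protein. It is propagated in E. coli as a high-copy plasmid through a ColE1/pUC-type origin and selected with ampicillin via a complete β-lactamase gene. The annotation also picks up short remnants of KanR, lacZα, an rrnB terminator and an f1 origin, which appear to be non-functional backbone fragments.

Expression is driven by the CMV immediate-early enhancer and promoter, followed by a fragment of CMV intron A and an SP6 promoter that can serve for in vitro transcription or as a sequencing primer site. The open reading frame begins with a secretion signal: the plasmid name indicates an HA signal peptide, although the automated annotation matches part of this region to a mouse IgH signal sequence. Next comes the roughly 840 bp DLK2 ectodomain, cloned between retained NotI and AscI sites, and then the human IgG1 Fc region. The Fc carries the D265A and P329A (DAPA) substitutions, which are generally used to reduce Fc effector interactions. According to the catalogue record, the fusion ends in an AviTag for site-specific biotinylation and a 6xHis tag for metal-affinity purification; neither tag is annotated separately in the feature table. A bGH polyadenylation signal terminates the transcript.

A second cassette with SV40 and EM7 promoters, a puromycin N-acetyltransferase sequence and an SV40 poly(A) signal could permit puromycin selection in mammalian cells. The plasmid belongs to a collection used to map interactions among human cell-surface proteins, and the depositor notes that some members may carry a transposase insertion upstream of the CMV promoter.
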