Addgene plasmid #156721: pD649-HAsp-DLK2-Fc(DAPA)-AviTag-6xHis
Purpose: Mammalian expression of cell-surface protein extracellular domain fused to Fc(DAPA)-Avi-6xHis. Protein is secreted from cells.
Depositing lab: Chris Garcia. Depositing organization: Stanford University. Publication: A Human IgSF Cell-Surface Interactome Reveals a Complex Network of Protein-Protein Interactions. Wojtowicz WM, Vielmetter J, Fernandes RA, Siepe DH, Eastman CL, Chisholm GB, Cox S, Klock H, Anderson PW, Rue SM, Miller JJ, Glaser SM, Bragstad ML, Vance J, Lam AW, Lesley SA, Zinn K, Garcia KC. Cell. 2020 Aug 20;182(4):1027-1043.e17. doi: 10.1016/j.cell.2020.07.025. PubMed 32822567.
Backbone
  Vector backbone: pD649
  Backbone size w/o insert (bp): 6106
  Vector type: Mammalian Expression
Growth in bacteria
  Bacterial resistance: Ampicillin, 100 μg/mL
  Growth temperature: 37°C
  Growth strain: DH5alpha
  Copy number: High Copy
Gene/Insert
  Gene/Insert name: DLK2
  Species: H. sapiens (human)
  Insert size (bp): 840
  Mutation: Fc region of human IgG contains D265A and P329A mutations (DAPA)
  Entrez Gene: DLK2 (a.k.a. DLK-2, EGFL9)
  Promoter: CMV/SP6
  Tag / fusion protein: Fc(DAPA)-AviTag-6xHis (C terminal on backbone)
  Cloning method: Restriction Enzyme; 5′ cloning site GCGGCCGC (not destroyed); 3′ cloning site GGCGCGCC (not destroyed)
  Sequencing primers: 5′ ATTTAGGTGACACTATAG; 3′ CACGTACCAGTTGAACTTCACC
Resource information
  A portion of this plasmid was derived from a plasmid made by: synthesis by ThermoFisher
Terms and licenses: Academic/Nonprofit Terms; Industry Terms: Not Available to Industry
Depositor comments: Some plasmids in this collection may have an IS4-like element ISVsa5 family transposase upstream of the CMV promoter.
How to cite: pD649-HAsp-DLK2-Fc(DAPA)-AviTag-6xHis was a gift from Chris Garcia (Addgene plasmid # 156721 ; http://n2t.net/addgene:156721 ; RRID:Addgene_156721)
