>Addgene plasmid #156721 | pD649-HAsp-DLK2-Fc(DAPA)-AviTag-6xHis | depositor partial sequence | sequence record 302552 | insert (extracellular domain)
GATGACTGTAGCTCTCATTGTGATCTGGCCCACGGCTGTTGTGCCCCTGATGGCTCTTGTAGATGTGATC
CTGGATGGGAGGGCCTGCACTGCGAAAGATGTGTCAGAATGCCTGGCTGCCAGCACGGCACATGTCATCA
GCCTTGGCAGTGTATCTGTCACTCTGGCTGGGCCGGCAAGTTCTGCGACAAGGATGAGCACATCTGCACC
ACACAGAGCCCTTGCCAGAATGGCGGCCAGTGTATGTATGATGGCGGCGGAGAGTACCACTGCGTGTGTC
TGCCTGGCTTTCACGGCAGAGACTGCGAGAGAAAGGCCGGACCTTGTGAACAGGCCGGCTCTCCTTGTAG
AAACGGCGGACAGTGTCAGGACGATCAGGGCTTCGCCCTGAACTTCACCTGTAGATGCCTCGTGGGCTTT
GTGGGCGCCAGATGCGAAGTGAATGTGGACGATTGCCTGATGAGGCCCTGTGCCAATGGCGCCACATGCC
TGGACGGCATCAACAGATTCAGCTGCCTGTGTCCTGAGGGCTTTGCCGGCAGATTCTGCACCATCAACCT
GGACGACTGCGCCAGCAGACCTTGTCAAAGGGGCGCTAGATGCAGAGACAGAGTGCACGACTTCGACTGT
CTGTGTCCTTCTGGCTACGGCGGCAAGACCTGTGAACTGGTGCTTCCTGTGCCTGATCCTCCTACCACCG
TGGATACACCTCTGGGACCTACATCTGCTGTGGTGGTGCCTGCTACAGGACCTGCTCCACATTCTGCAGG
CGCCGGACTGCTGAGAATCAGCGTGAAAGAAGTTGTGCGGAGACAAGAGGCCGGACTGGGAGAACCTTCT
